Addgene plasmid #211387: pcDNA3-RPA32-mCer
Purpose: mammalian expression of human RPA32 C-terminally fused to mCerulean
Depositing lab: Helmut Pospiech. Depositing organization: Leibniz Institute on Aging - Fritz Lipmann Institute (FLI).
Backbone
  Vector backbone: pcDNA3-mCer
  Vector type: Mammalian Expression
Growth in bacteria
  Bacterial resistance: Ampicillin, 100 μg/mL
  Growth temperature: 37°C
  Growth strain: DH5alpha
  Copy number: High Copy
Gene/Insert
  Gene/Insert name: RPA32 (alt name: RPA2)
  Species: H. sapiens (human)
  Entrez Gene: RPA2 (a.k.a. REPA2, RP-A p32, RP-A p34, RPA32)
  Tag / fusion protein: mCerulean (C terminal on insert)
  Cloning method: Restriction Enzyme; 5′ cloning site BamHI (not destroyed); 3′ cloning site EcoRI (not destroyed)
Terms and licenses: Academic/Nonprofit Terms; Industry Terms: Not Available to Industry
Depositor comments: generated by Julia Kutz (Leibniz Institute on Aging - Fritz Lipmann Institute, D-07745 Jena, Germany)
How to cite: pcDNA3-RPA32-mCer was a gift from Helmut Pospiech (Addgene plasmid # 211387 ; http://n2t.net/addgene:211387 ; RRID:Addgene_211387)
