[The description below was written by a language model from this plasmid's Addgene catalogue record and pLannotate feature annotations shown in this document.]
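Description:
pcDNA3-RPA32-mCer is a mammalian expression plasmid of about 7 kb, built on a pcDNA3 derivative that already carries the cyan fluorescent protein mCerulean (pcDNA3-mCer). It is propagated in E. coli through a high-copy ColE1/pUC-type origin and selected with ampicillin via the β-lactamase gene and its own promoter. An f1 origin is also present. For mammalian cells the backbone carries a neomycin phosphotransferase cassette driven by the SV40 enhancer/early promoter and terminated by the SV40 polyadenylation signal, which in principle allows G418 selection of stable transfectants. Short annotated fragments such as the bom, ble, lacI and HIV-1 LTR hits, along with the lac promoter/operator region, appear to be backbone remnants or partial matches from automated annotation rather than functional parts of the design.

The payload is the human RPA2 coding sequence (RPA32, the 32 kDa subunit of the heterotrimeric replication protein A complex), inserted between BamHI and EcoRI sites, both of which are retained. It lies upstream of mCerulean, a monomeric, mammalian codon-optimised CFP variant, so that the fluorescent protein is fused to the C-terminus of RPA32 through a short linker region. Transcription is driven by the human cytomegalovirus immediate-early enhancer and promoter and terminated by the bovine growth hormone polyadenylation signal. T7 and SP6 promoters flank the fusion cassette and can serve for in vitro transcription or as sequencing primer sites.

The stated purpose is expression of RPA32-mCerulean in mammalian cells. Because RPA binds and stabilises single-stranded DNA during replication and the DNA damage response, such a fusion is suited to following RPA localisation by fluorescence microscopy, although the record does not describe specific experiments.
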