Features (pLannotate 1.2.2; 22 found; start..end, strand, type, name):
     44..96      -  misc_feature   bom (fragment): basis of mobility region from pBR322
    251..630     +  enhancer       CMV enhancer: human cytomegalovirus immediate early enhancer
    631..834     +  promoter       CMV promoter: human cytomegalovirus (CMV) immediate early promoter
    830..863     +  LTR            5' LTR (truncated) (fragment): truncated 5' long terminal repeat (LTR) from HIV-1
    879..897     +  promoter       T7 promoter: promoter for bacteriophage T7 RNA polymerase
    935..1744    +  CDS            RPA2 (sequence withheld): RFA2_HUMAN - Also known as REPA2, RPA32, RPA34. Experimental evidence at protein level: Swiss-Prot protein existence level 1. As part of the heterotrimeric replication protein A complex (RPA/RP-A), binds and stabilizes single-stranded DNA intermediates, that form during DNA replication or upon DNA stress. It prevents their reannealing and in parallel, recruits and activates different proteins and complexes involved in DNA metabolism. Thereby, it plays an essential role both in DNA replication and the cellular response to DNA damage. In the cellular response to DNA damage, the RPA complex contr
   1811..2530    +  CDS            mCerulean: enhanced monomeric variant of CFP (Rizzo et al., 2004) mammalian codon-optimized
   2540..2558    -  promoter       SP6 promoter: promoter for bacteriophage SP6 RNA polymerase
   2584..2808    +  polyA_signal   bGH poly(A) signal: bovine growth hormone polyadenylation signal
   2812..2833    +  promoter       SV40 promoter (fragment): SV40 enhancer and early promoter
   2854..3282    +  rep_origin     f1 ori (sequence partly withheld): f1 bacteriophage origin of replication; arrow indicates direction of (+) strand synthesis
   3296..3625    +  promoter       SV40 promoter: SV40 enhancer and early promoter
   3692..4483    +  CDS            neo: KKA2_KLEPN - Also known as kan, nptII. Experimental evidence at protein level: Swiss-Prot protein existence level 1. Resistance to kanamycin, neomycin, paromomycin, ribostamycin, butirosin and gentamicin B. From Klebsiella pneumoniae.
   4507..4665    +  CDS            ble (fragment): BLE_KLEPN - Experimental evidence at protein level: Swiss-Prot protein existence level 1. Binding protein with a strong affinity to the bleomycin family of antibiotics. Binds to CL990; an antimitotic-antibiotic compound. From Klebsiella pneumoniae.
   4660..4781    +  polyA_signal   SV40 poly(A) signal: SV40 polyadenylation signal
   4854..4870    -  protein_bind   lac operator: The lac repressor binds to the lac operator to inhibit transcription in E. coli. This inhibition can be relieved by adding lactose or isopropyl-β-D-thiogalactopyranoside (IPTG). lac repressor encoded by lacI
   4878..4908    -  promoter       lac promoter: promoter for the E. coli lac operon
   4923..4944    -  protein_bind   CAP binding site: CAP binding activates transcription in the presence of cAMP. E. coli catabolite activator protein
   4957..5049    -  CDS            lacI (fragment): lac repressor; lacI; The lac repressor binds to the lac operator to inhibit transcription in E. coli. This inhibition can be relieved by adding lactose or isopropyl-β-D-thiogalactopyranoside (IPTG).
   5232..5820    -  rep_origin     ori: high-copy-number ColE1/pMB1/pBR322/pUC origin of replication
   5991..6851    -  CDS            AmpR: β-lactamase; bla; confers resistance to ampicillin, carbenicillin, and related antibiotics
   6852..6956    -  promoter       AmpR promoter: bla
>Addgene plasmid #211387 | pcDNA3-RPA32-mCer | addgene full sequence | sequence record 420424 | Addgene NGS Result
AGTGCCACCTGACGTCGACGGATCGGGAGATCTCCCGATCCCCTATGGTGCACTCTCAGTACAATCTGCT
CTGATGCCGCATAGTTAAGCCAGTATCTGCTCCCTGCTTGTGTGTTGGAGGTCGCTGAGTAGTGCGCGAG
CAAAATTTAAGCTACAACAAGGCAAGGCTTGACCGACAATTGCATGAAGAATCTGCTTAGGGTTAGGCGT
TTTGCGCTGCTTCGCGATGTACGGGCCAGATATACGCGTTGACATTGATTATTGACTAGTTATTAATAGT
AATCAATTACGGGGTCATTAGTTCATAGCCCATATATGGAGTTCCGCGTTACATAACTTACGGTAAATGG
CCCGCCTGGCTGACCGCCCAACGACCCCCGCCCATTGACGTCAATAATGACGTATGTTCCCATAGTAACG
CCAATAGGGACTTTCCATTGACGTCAATGGGTGGAGTATTTACGGTAAACTGCCCACTTGGCAGTACATC
AAGTGTATCATATGCCAAGTACGCCCCCTATTGACGTCAATGACGGTAAATGGCCCGCCTGGCATTATGC
CCAGTACATGACCTTATGGGACTTTCCTACTTGGCAGTACATCTACGTATTAGTCATCGCTATTACCATG
GTGATGCGGTTTTGGCAGTACATCAATGGGCGTGGATAGCGGTTTGACTCACGGGGATTTCCAAGTCTCC
ACCCCATTGACGTCAATGGGAGTTTGTTTTGGCACCAAAATCAACGGGACTTTCCAAAATGTCGTAACAA
CTCCGCCCCATTGACGCAAATGGGCGGTAGGCGTGTACGGTGGGAGGTCTATATAAGCAGAGCTCTCTGG
CTAACTAGAGAACCCACTGCTTACTGGCTTATCGAAATTAATACGACTCACTATAGGGAGACCCAAGCTT
GGTACCGAGCTCGGATCCGCCACC
[810 nt withheld, positions 935-1744]
GAATTCTGCAGATATCCATCACACTGGCGGCCGCTCGAGCATGCATCTAGAAGATCCATCGCCACCATGG
TGAGCAAGGGCGAGGAGCTGTTCACCGGGGTGGTGCCCATCCTGGTCGAGCTGGACGGCGACGTAAACGG
CCACAAGTTCAGCGTGTCCGGCGAGGGCGAGGGCGATGCCACCTACGGCAAGCTGACCCTGAAGTTCATC
TGCACCACCGGCAAGCTGCCCGTGCCCTGGCCCACCCTCGTGACCACCCTGACCTGGGGCGTGCAGTGCT
TCGCCCGCTACCCCGACCACATGAAGCAGCACGACTTCTTCAAGTCCGCCATGCCCGAAGGCTACGTCCA
GGAGCGCACCATCTTCTTCAAGGACGACGGCAACTACAAGACCCGCGCCGAGGTGAAGTTCGAGGGCGAC
ACCCTGGTGAACCGCATCGAGCTGAAGGGCATCGACTTCAAGGAGGACGGCAACATCCTGGGGCACAAGC
TGGAGTACAACGCCATCAGCGACAACGTCTATATCACCGCCGACAAGCAGAAGAACGGCATCAAGGCCAA
CTTCAAGATCCGCCACAACATCGAGGACGGCAGCGTGCAGCTCGCCGACCACTACCAGCAGAACACCCCC
ATCGGCGACGGCCCCGTGCTGCTGCCCGACAACCACTACCTGAGCACCCAGTCCAAGCTGAGCAAAGACC
CCAACGAGAAGCGCGATCACATGGTCCTGCTGGAGTTCGTGACCGCCGCCGGGATCACTCTCGGCATGGA
CGAGCTGTACAAGTAAGGGCCCTATTCTATAGTGTCACCTAAATGCTAGAGCTCGCTGATCAGCCTCGAC
TGTGCCTTCTAGTTGCCAGCCATCTGTTGTTTGCCCCTCCCCCGTGCCTTCCTTGACCCTGGAAGGTGCC
ACTCCCACTGTCCTTTCCTAATAAAATGAGGAAATTGCATCGCATTGTCTGAGTAGGTGTCATTCTATTC
TGGGGGGTGGGGTGGGGCAGGACAGCAAGGGGGAGGATTGGGAAGACAATAGCAGGCATGCTGGGGATGC
GGTGGGCTCTATGGCTTCTGAGGCGGAAAGAACCAGCTGGGGCTCTAGGGGGTATCCCC
[124 nt withheld, positions 2854-2977]
C
[91 nt withheld, positions 2979-3069]
A
[49 nt withheld, positions 3071-3119]
CCTTTGACGTTGGAGTCCACGTTCTTT
[37 nt withheld, positions 3147-3183]
ACCCTATCTCGGTCTATTCTTTTGATTTATAAGGGATTTTGCCGATTTCGGCCTATTGGTTAAAAAATGA
GCTGATTTAACAAAAATTTAACGCGAATTAATTCTGTGGAATGTGTGTCAGTTAGGGTGTGGAAAGTCCC
CAGGCTCCCCAGCAGGCAGAAGTATGCAAAGCATGCATCTCAATTAGTCAGCAACCAGGTGTGGAAAGTC
CCCAGGCTCCCCAGCAGGCAGAAGTATGCAAAGCATGCATCTCAATTAGTCAGCAACCATAGTCCCGCCC
CTAACTCCGCCCATCCCGCCCCTAACTCCGCCCAGTTCCGCCCATTCTCCGCCCCATGGCTGACTAATTT
TTTTTATTTATGCAGAGGCCGAGGCCGCCTCTGCCTCTGAGCTATTCCAGAAGTAGTGAGGAGGCTTTTT
TGGAGGCCTAGGCTTTTGCAAAAAGCTCCCGGGAGCTTGTATATCCATTTTCGGATCTGATCAAGAGACA
GGATGAGGATCGTTTCGCATGATTGAACAAGATGGATTGCACGCAGGTTCTCCGGCCGCTTGGGTGGAGA
GGCTATTCGGCTATGACTGGGCACAACAGACAATCGGCTGCTCTGATGCCGCCGTGTTCCGGCTGTCAGC
GCAGGGGCGCCCGGTTCTTTTTGTCAAGACCGACCTGTCCGGTGCCCTGAATGAACTGCAGGACGAGGCA
GCGCGGCTATCGTGGCTGGCCACGACGGGCGTTCCTTGCGCAGCTGTGCTCGACGTTGTCACTGAAGCGG
GAAGGGACTGGCTGCTATTGGGCGAAGTGCCGGGGCAGGATCTCCTGTCATCTCACCTTGCTCCTGCCGA
GAAAGTATCCATCATGGCTGATGCAATGCGGCGGCTGCATACGCTTGATCCGGCTACCTGCCCATTCGAC
CACCAAGCGAAACATCGCATCGAGCGAGCACGTACTCGGATGGAAGCCGGTCTTGTCGATCAGGATGATC
TGGACGAAGAGCATCAGGGGCTCGCGCCAGCCGAACTGTTCGCCAGGCTCAAGGCGCGCATGCCCGACGG
CGAGGATCTCGTCGTGACCCATGGCGATGCCTGCTTGCCGAATATCATGGTGGAAAATGGCCGCTTTTCT
GGATTCATCGACTGTGGCCGGCTGGGTGTGGCGGACCGCTATCAGGACATAGCGTTGGCTACCCGTGATA
TTGCTGAAGAGCTTGGCGGCGAATGGGCTGACCGCTTCCTCGTGCTTTACGGTATCGCCGCTCCCGATTC
GCAGCGCATCGCCTTCTATCGCCTTCTTGACGAGTTCTTCTGAGCGGGACTCTGGGGTTCGAAATGACCG
ACCAAGCGACGCCCAACCTGCCATCACGAGATTTCGATTCCACCGCCGCCTTCTATGAAAGGTTGGGCTT
CGGAATCGTTTTCCGGGACGCCGGCTGGATGATCCTCCAGCGCGGGGATCTCATGCTGGAGTTCTTCGCC
CACCCCAACTTGTTTATTGCAGCTTATAATGGTTACAAATAAAGCAATAGCATCACAAATTTCACAAATA
AAGCATTTTTTTCACTGCATTCTAGTTGTGGTTTGTCCAAACTCATCAATGTATCTTATCATGTCTGTAT
ACCGTCGACCTCTAGCTAGAGCTTGGCGTAATCATGGTCATAGCTGTTTCCTGTGTGAAATTGTTATCCG
CTCACAATTCCACACAACATACGAGCCGGAAGCATAAAGTGTAAAGCCTGGGGTGCCTAATGAGTGAGCT
AACTCACATTAATTGCGTTGCGCTCACTGCCCGCTTTCCAGTCGGGAAACCTGTCGTGCCAGCTGCATTA
ATGAATCGGCCAACGCGCGGGGAGAGGCGGTTTGCGTATTGGGCGCTCTTCCGCTTCCTCGCTCACTGAC
TCGCTGCGCTCGGTCGTTCGGCTGCGGCGAGCGGTATCAGCTCACTCAAAGGCGGTAATACGGTTATCCA
CAGAATCAGGGGATAACGCAGGAAAGAACATGTGAGCAAAAGGCCAGCAAAAGGCCAGGAACCGTAAAAA
GGCCGCGTTGCTGGCGTTTTTCCATAGGCTCCGCCCCCCTGACGAGCATCACAAAAATCGACGCTCAAGT
CAGAGGTGGCGAAACCCGACAGGACTATAAAGATACCAGGCGTTTCCCCCTGGAAGCTCCCTCGTGCGCT
CTCCTGTTCCGACCCTGCCGCTTACCGGATACCTGTCCGCCTTTCTCCCTTCGGGAAGCGTGGCGCTTTC
TCATAGCTCACGCTGTAGGTATCTCAGTTCGGTGTAGGTCGTTCGCTCCAAGCTGGGCTGTGTGCACGAA
CCCCCCGTTCAGCCCGACCGCTGCGCCTTATCCGGTAACTATCGTCTTGAGTCCAACCCGGTAAGACACG
ACTTATCGCCACTGGCAGCAGCCACTGGTAACAGGATTAGCAGAGCGAGGTATGTAGGCGGTGCTACAGA
GTTCTTGAAGTGGTGGCCTAACTACGGCTACACTAGAAGAACAGTATTTGGTATCTGCGCTCTGCTGAAG
CCAGTTACCTTCGGAAAAAGAGTTGGTAGCTCTTGATCCGGCAAACAAACCACCGCTGGTAGCGGTGGTT
TTTTTGTTTGCAAGCAGCAGATTACGCGCAGAAAAAAAGGATCTCAAGAAGATCCTTTGATCTTTTCTAC
GGGGTCTGACGCTCAGTGGAACGAAAACTCACGTTAAGGGATTTTGGTCATGAGATTATCAAAAAGGATC
TTCACCTAGATCCTTTTAAATTAAAAATGAAGTTTTAAATCAATCTAAAGTATATATGAGTAAACTTGGT
CTGACAGTTACCAATGCTTAATCAGTGAGGCACCTATCTCAGCGATCTGTCTATTTCGTTCATCCATAGT
TGCCTGACTCCCCGTCGTGTAGATAACTACGATACGGGAGGGCTTACCATCTGGCCCCAGTGCTGCAATG
ATACCGCGAGACCCACGCTCACCGGCTCCAGATTTATCAGCAATAAACCAGCCAGCCGGAAGGGCCGAGC
GCAGAAGTGGTCCTGCAACTTTATCCGCCTCCATCCAGTCTATTAATTGTTGCCGGGAAGCTAGAGTAAG
TAGTTCGCCAGTTAATAGTTTGCGCAACGTTGTTGCCATTGCTACAGGCATCGTGGTGTCACGCTCGTCG
TTTGGTATGGCTTCATTCAGCTCCGGTTCCCAACGATCAAGGCGAGTTACATGATCCCCCATGTTGTGCA
AAAAAGCGGTTAGCTCCTTCGGTCCTCCGATCGTTGTCAGAAGTAAGTTGGCCGCAGTGTTATCACTCAT
GGTTATGGCAGCACTGCATAATTCTCTTACTGTCATGCCATCCGTAAGATGCTTTTCTGTGACTGGTGAG
TACTCAACCAAGTCATTCTGAGAATAGTGTATGCGGCGACCGAGTTGCTCTTGCCCGGCGTCAATACGGG
ATAATACCGCGCCACATAGCAGAACTTTAAAAGTGCTCATCATTGGAAAACGTTCTTCGGGGCGAAAACT
CTCAAGGATCTTACCGCTGTTGAGATCCAGTTCGATGTAACCCACTCGTGCACCCAACTGATCTTCAGCA
TCTTTTACTTTCACCAGCGTTTCTGGGTGAGCAAAAACAGGAAGGCAAAATGCCGCAAAAAAGGGAATAA
GGGCGACACGGAAATGTTGAATACTCATACTCTTCCTTTTTCAATATTATTGAAGCATTTATCAGGGTTA
TTGTCTCATGAGCGGATACATATTTGAATGTATTTAGAAAAATAAACAAATAGGGGTTCCGCGCACATTT
CCCCGAAA
